Addgene plasmid #238809: BRAF:BRAF BiBiT Vector
Purpose: Express BRAF-LgBiT_BRAF-SmBiT Fusion Proteins in Mammalian Cells under a CMV promoter
Depositing lab: Promega Corporation.
Backbone
  Vector backbone: pFC220K SmBiT CMV-Blast Flexi Vector and pFC219K LgBiT CMV-Hyg Flexi Vector
  Vector type: Mammalian Expression
  Selectable markers: Blasticidin
Growth in bacteria
  Bacterial resistance: Kanamycin, 50 μg/mL
  Growth temperature: 37°C
  Growth strain: DH5alpha
  Copy number: High Copy
Gene/Insert
  Gene/Insert name: BRAF
  Species: H. sapiens (human)
  Mutation: None
  Entrez Gene: BRAF (a.k.a. B-RAF1, B-raf, BRAF-1, BRAF1, NS7, RAFB1)
  Promoter: CMV
  Tag / fusion protein: LgBiT (C terminal on backbone); SmBiT (C terminal on backbone)
  Cloning method: Other
Terms and licenses: Academic/Nonprofit Terms; Industry Terms
How to cite: BRAF:BRAF BiBiT Vector was a gift from Promega Corporation (Addgene plasmid # 238809 ; http://n2t.net/addgene:238809 ; RRID:Addgene_238809)
