[The description below was written by a language model from this plasmid's Addgene catalogue record and pLannotate feature annotations shown in this document.]
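Description:
BRAF:BRAF BiBiT Vector is a 9.5 kb mammalian expression plasmid that carries both halves of a NanoBiT split-luciferase pair on one backbone. It was assembled from the pFC220K SmBiT CMV-Blast and pFC219K LgBiT CMV-Hyg Flexi vectors. In bacteria it replicates from a high-copy ColE1/pUC-type origin and is selected with kanamycin through an EM7-driven neo (nptII) gene. A single loxP site lies just upstream of this cassette. For selection in mammalian cells, an SV40 enhancer/early promoter drives blasticidin S deaminase, followed by a synthetic poly(A) signal.

The payload is two full-length, unmutated human BRAF coding sequences placed in opposite orientations around a central CMV regulatory region. On the forward strand, the CMV enhancer and immediate-early promoter, a chimeric β-globin/immunoglobulin intron and a T7 promoter precede one BRAF copy. No tag is annotated after this copy, but the catalogue's C-terminal SmBiT fusion is presumably here, since that peptide is too short for the annotation tool to detect. On the reverse strand, a minimal CMV promoter fragment next to the shared enhancer, together with an SP6 promoter, precedes the second BRAF copy. This copy is fused at its C terminus to a NanoLuc fragment consistent with LgBiT. SV40 poly(A) signals are annotated downstream of both units. The short "large T antigen" hits beside them are most likely just part of the SV40 late polyadenylation region.

Co-expressing both fusions from one plasmid delivers the two partners together. BRAF homodimerisation brings LgBiT and SmBiT together and reconstitutes luminescent NanoLuc activity. The record states only that the construct is for expressing these fusions in mammalian cells. The design fits live-cell monitoring of BRAF:BRAF dimerisation.
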