Features (pLannotate 1.2.2; 21 found; start..end, strand, type, name):
     24..105     -  polyA_signal   SV40 poly(A) signal: SV40 polyadenylation signal
    128..211     -  CDS            large T antigen (fragment): large T antigen from SV40 (simian virus 40)
    288..758     -  CDS            Nluc (fragment): NanoLuc® luciferase human codon-optimized
    813..3110    -  CDS            BRAF (sequence withheld): BRAF_HUMAN - Also known as BRAF1, RAFB1. Experimental evidence at protein level: Swiss-Prot protein existence level 1. Protein kinase involved in the transduction of mitogenic signals from the cell membrane to the nucleus (Probable). Phosphorylates MAP2K1, and thereby activates the MAP kinase signal transduction pathway (PubMed:21441910, PubMed:29433126). May play a role in the postsynaptic responses of hippocampal neurons (PubMed:1508179). From Homo sapiens (Human).
   3149..3167    -  promoter       SP6 promoter: promoter for bacteriophage SP6 RNA polymerase
   3193..3215    -  promoter       minimal CMV promoter (fragment): human cytomegalovirus (CMV) immediate early promoter
   3225..3590    +  enhancer       CMV enhancer: human cytomegalovirus immediate early enhancer
   3592..3791    +  promoter       CMV promoter: human cytomegalovirus (CMV) immediate early promoter
   3930..4062    +  intron         chimeric intron: chimera between introns from human β-globin and immunoglobulin heavy chain genes
   4106..4124    +  promoter       T7 promoter: promoter for bacteriophage T7 RNA polymerase
   4138..6435    +  CDS            BRAF (sequence withheld): BRAF_HUMAN - Also known as BRAF1, RAFB1. Experimental evidence at protein level: Swiss-Prot protein existence level 1. Protein kinase involved in the transduction of mitogenic signals from the cell membrane to the nucleus (Probable). Phosphorylates MAP2K1, and thereby activates the MAP kinase signal transduction pathway (PubMed:21441910, PubMed:29433126). May play a role in the postsynaptic responses of hippocampal neurons (PubMed:1508179). From Homo sapiens (Human).
   6534..6563    +  misc_feature   MCS (fragment): pUC18/19 multiple cloning site
   6612..6733    -  polyA_signal   SV40 poly(A) signal: SV40 polyadenylation signal
   6756..6824    -  CDS            large T antigen (fragment): large T antigen from SV40 (simian virus 40)
   6848..6881    +  protein_bind   loxP: Cre-mediated recombination occurs in the 8-bp core sequence (GCATACAT). Cre recombinase
   6891..6938    +  promoter       EM7 promoter: synthetic bacterial promoter&nbsp
   6970..7761    +  CDS            neo: KKA2_KLEPN - Also known as kan, nptII. Experimental evidence at protein level: Swiss-Prot protein existence level 1. Resistance to kanamycin, neomycin, paromomycin, ribostamycin, butirosin and gentamicin B. From Klebsiella pneumoniae.
   7922..8510    -  rep_origin     ori: high-copy-number ColE1/pMB1/pBR322/pUC origin of replication
   8636..8684    -  polyA_signal   poly(A) signal: synthetic polyadenylation signal
   8708..9106    -  CDS            BSD: blasticidin S deaminase; Aspergillus terreus BSD; confers resistance to blasticidin
   9137..9494    -  promoter       SV40 promoter: SV40 enhancer and early promoter
>Addgene plasmid #238809 | BRAF:BRAF BiBiT Vector | addgene full sequence | sequence record 480606 | Addgene NGS Result
AAGACGCGTTAATTAAGACGTCGGCAGTGAAAAAAATGCTTTATTTGTGAAATTTGTGATGCTATTGCTT
TATTTGTAACCATTATAAGCTGCAATAAACAAGTTAACAACAACAATTGCATTCATTTTATGTTTCAGGT
TCAGGGGGAGGTGTGGGAGGTTTTTTAAAGCAAGTAAAACCTCTACAAATGTGGTATGGCTGATTATGAT
CCGCGGCCGCAATACGTCGACGTTATCAGCTGACTTCGTACGAGAGCCTAGGTGTTTCTAGAGTCGCGGC
CTTAGCTGTTGATGGTTACTCGGAACAGCATGGAGCCGTCGGGGGTGATCAGGCGCTCGTCGATAATTTT
GTTGCCGTTCCACAGGGTCCCTGTTACAGTGATCTTTTTGCCGTCGAACACGGCGATGCCTTCATACGGC
CGTCCGAAATAGTTCAGCATGTTCGGCGTAACCCCGTCGATTACCAGTGTGCCATAGGGCAGGATCACCT
TAAAGTGATGATCATCCACAGGGTACACCACCTTAAACACCTCTTCGATCTGGGCCATTTGGTCGGCGCT
CAGACCTTCATACGGGATGATGACATGGATGTCGATCTTCAGGGCATTTTCACCGCTCCGGACAATCCTT
TGGATCGGAGTTACGGACACGGCGAGATTCTGCAGCAAACTGGACACACCTCCCTGTTCAAGGACTTGGT
CCAGGTTGTAGGCGGCTGTCTGTTCCCAGTCCCCAACGAAATCTTCGAGTGTGAAGACACCGCTCGAGCC
TCCACCTCCGCTCCCGCCACCACCTGAACTGCCTTGAGA
[2301 nt withheld, positions 810-3110]
GGCGATCGCTAGCTGCAAAAAGAACAAGTAGCTTGTATTCTATAGTGTCACCTAAATGGGCGATCTGACG
GTTCACTAAACCAGCTCTGCTTATATAGGCCTCCCTGGCGCGCCACTAGTTATTAATAGTAATCAATTAC
GGGGTCATTAGTTCATAGCCCATATATGGAGTTCCGCGTTACATAACTTACGGTAAATGGCCCGCCTGGC
TGACCGCCCAACGACCCCCGCCCATTGACGTCAATAATGACGTATGTTCCCATAGTAACGCCAATAGGGA
CTTTCCATTGACGTCAATGGGTGGAGTATTTACGGTAAACTGCCCACTTGGCAGTACATCAAGTGTATCA
TATGCCAAGTCCGCCCCCTATTGACGTCAATGACGGTAAATGGCCCGCCTGGCATTATGCCCAGTACATG
ACCTTACGGGACTTTCCTACTTGGCAGTACATCTACGTATTAGTCATCGCTATTACCATGGTGATGCGGT
TTTGGCAGTACACCAATGGGCGTGGATAGCGGTTTGACTCACGGGGATTTCCAAGTCTCCACCCCATTGA
CGTCAATGGGAGTTTGTTTTGGCACCAAAATCAACGGGACTTTCCAAAATGTCGTAATAACCCCGCCCCG
TTGACGCAAATGGGCGGTAGGCGTGTACGGTGGGAGGTCTATATAAGCAGAGCTGGTTTAGTGAACCGTC
AGATCACTAGAAGCTTTATTGCGGTAGTTTATCACAGTTAAATTGCTAACGCAGTCAGTGCTTCTGACAC
AACAGTCTCGAACTTAAGCTGCAGAAGTTGGTCGTGAGGCACTGGGCAGGTAAGTATCAAGGTTACAAGA
CAGGTTTAAGGAGACCAATAGAAACTGGGCTTGTCGAGACAGAGAAGACTCTTGCGTTTCTGATAGGCAC
CTATTGGTCTTACTGACATCCACTTTGCCTTTCTCTCCACAGGTGTCCACTCCCAGTTCAATTACAGCTC
TTAAGGCTAGAGTATTAATACGACTCACTATAGGGCTAGCGATCGCC
[2301 nt withheld, positions 4138-6438]
TCTCAAGGCAGTTCAGGTGGTGGCGGGAGCGGAGGTGGAGGCTCGAGCGGTGTGACCGGCTACCGGCTGT
TCGAGGAGATTCTGTAAGGCCGCGACTCTAGAGTCGACCTGCAGGCATGCAAGCTGATTTGGCTGCTGCC
ACCGCTGAGCAAGGCCGCTTCGAGCAGACATGATAAGATACATTGATGAGTTTGGACAAACCACAACTAG
AATGCAGTGAAAAAAATGCTTTATTTGTGAAATTTGTGATGCTATTGCTTTATTTGTAACCATTATAAGC
TGCAATAAACAAGTTAACAACAACAATTGCATTCATTTTATGTTTCAGGTTCAGGGGGAGATGTGGGAGG
TTTTTTTAAGCAAGTAAAACCTCTACAAATGTGGTAAAATCTTAATTAAGAATTCTAATATAACTTCGTA
TAGCATACATTATACGAAGTTATGGATCCACTGTTGACAATTAATCATCGGCATAGTATATCGGCATAGT
ATAATACGACAAGGTGAGGAACTAAACCCAGGAGGCAGATCATGATTGAACAAGATGGATTGCACGCAGG
TTCTCCGGCCGCTTGGGTGGAGAGGCTATTCGGCTATGACTGGGCACAACAGACAATCGGCTGCTCTGAT
GCCGCCGTGTTCCGGCTGTCAGCGCAGGGGCGCCCGGTTCTTTTTGTCAAGACCGACCTGTCCGGTGCCC
TGAATGAACTGCAGGACGAGGCAGCGCGGCTATCGTGGCTGGCCACGACGGGCGTTCCTTGCGCAGCTGT
GCTCGACGTTGTCACTGAAGCGGGAAGGGACTGGCTGCTATTGGGCGAAGTGCCGGGGCAGGATCTCCTG
TCATCTCACCTTGCTCCTGCCGAGAAAGTATCCATCATGGCTGATGCAATGCGGCGGCTGCATACGCTTG
ATCCGGCTACCTGCCCATTCGACCACCAAGCGAAACATCGCATCGAGCGAGCACGTACTCGGATGGAAGC
CGGTCTTGTCGATCAGGATGATCTGGACGAAGAGCATCAGGGGCTCGCGCCAGCCGAACTGTTCGCCAGG
CTCAAGGCGCGCATGCCCGACGGCGAGGATCTCGTCGTGACCCATGGCGATGCCTGCTTGCCGAATATCA
TGGTGGAAAATGGCCGCTTTTCTGGATTCATCGACTGTGGCCGGCTGGGTGTGGCGGACCGCTATCAGGA
CATAGCGTTGGCTACCCGTGATATTGCTGAAGAGCTTGGCGGCGAATGGGCTGACCGCTTCCTCGTGCTT
TACGGTATCGCCGCTCCCGATTCGCAGCGCATCGCCTTCTATCGCCTTCTTGACGAGTTCTTCTGATTCG
AAATGACCGACCAAGCGACGCCCAACCGGTATCAGCTCACTCAAAGGCGGTAATACGGTTATCCACAGAA
TCAGGGGATAACGCAGGAAAGAACATGTGAGCAAAAGGCCAGCAAAAGGCCAGGAACCGTAAAAAGGCCG
CGTTGCTGGCGTTTTTCCATAGGCTCCGCCCCCCTGACGAGCATCACAAAAATCGACGCTCAAGTCAGAG
GTGGCGAAACCCGACAGGACTATAAAGATACCAGGCGTTTCCCCCTGGAAGCTCCCTCGTGCGCTCTCCT
GTTCCGACCCTGCCGCTTACCGGATACCTGTCCGCCTTTCTCCCTTCGGGAAGCGTGGCGCTTTCTCATA
GCTCACGCTGTAGGTATCTCAGTTCGGTGTAGGTCGTTCGCTCCAAGCTGGGCTGTGTGCACGAACCCCC
CGTTCAGCCCGACCGCTGCGCCTTATCCGGTAACTATCGTCTTGAGTCCAACCCGGTAAGACACGACTTA
TCGCCACTGGCAGCAGCCACTGGTAACAGGATTAGCAGAGCGAGGTATGTAGGCGGTGCTACAGAGTTCT
TGAAGTGGTGGCCTAACTACGGCTACACTAGAAGGACAGTATTTGGTATCTGCGCTCTGCTGAAGCCAGT
TACCTTCGGAAAAAGAGTTGGTAGCTCTTGATCCGGCAAACAAACCACCGCTGGTAGCGGTGGTTTTTTT
GTTTGCAAGCAGCAGATTACGCGCAGAAAAAAAGGATTTCAAGAAGATCCTTTGATCTTTTCTACGGGGT
CTGACGCTCAGTGGAACGAAAACTCACGTTAAGGGATTTTGGTCATGAGATTATCAAAAAGGATCTTCAC
CTAGATCCTTTTATAGTCCGGAATCGTCACACAAAAAACCAACACACAGATGTAATGAAAATAAAGATAT
TTTATTGCGGCCATCGTGATGGCTAGAGTTTAGCCCTCCCACACATAACCAGAGGGCAGCAATTCACGAA
TCCCAACTGCCGTCGGCTGTCCATCACTGTCCTTCACTATGGCTTTGATCCCAGGATGCAGATCGAGAAG
CACCTGTCGGCACCGTCCGCAGGGGCTCAAGATGCCCCTGTTCTCATTTCCGATCGCGACGATACAAGTC
AGGTTGCCAGCTGCCGCAGCAGCAGCAGTGCCCAGCACCACGAGTTCTGCACAAGGTCCCCCAGTAAAAT
GATATACATTGACACCAGTGAAGATGCGGCCGTCGCTAGAGAGAGCTGCGCTGGCGACGCTGTAGTCTTC
AGAGATGGGGATGCTGTTGATTGTAGCCGTTGCTCTTTCAATGAGGGTGGATTCTTCTTGAGACAAAGGC
TTGGCCATGGTGGCGCTAGTGTCAGAAGAATCGAGCTTTTTGCAAAAGCCTAGGCCTCCAAAAAAGCCTC
CTCACTACTTCTGGAATAGCTCAGAGGCCGAGGCGGCCTCGGCCTCTGCATAAATAAAAAAAATTAGTCA
GCCATGGGGCGGAGAATGGGCGGAACTGGGCGGAGTTAGGGGCGGGATGGGCGGAGTTAGGGGCGGGACT
ATGGTTGCTGACTAATTGAGATGCATGCTTTGCATACTTCTGCCTGCTGGGGAGCCTGGGGACTTTCCAC
ACCTGGTTGCTGACTAATTGAGATGCATGCTTTGCATACTTCTGCCTGCTGGGGAGCCTGGGGACTTTCC
ACACCCTAACTGACACACATTCCACAGCTGGTTCTTTCCGCCTCAGAAGGTACCTAACCAAGTTCCTCTT
TCAGAGGTTATTTCAGGCCATGGTGCTGCGC
